Addgene plasmid #178656: pHAGE-UBC-TagRFP-T-ps
Purpose: Expression of palmitoylated TagRFP-T for live imaging of plasma membrane (protrusions, tunneing nanotubes), in mammalian cells
Depositing lab: Jeffrey Gerst. Depositing organization: Weizmann Institute of Science. Publication: Intercellular mRNA trafficking via membrane nanotube-like extensions in mammalian cells. Haimovich G, Ecker CM, Dunagin MC, Eggan E, Raj A, Gerst JE, Singer RH. Proc Natl Acad Sci U S A. 2017 Nov 14;114(46):E9873-E9882. doi: 10.1073/pnas.1706365114. Epub 2017 Oct 24. PubMed 29078295.
Backbone
  Vector backbone: pHAGE-Ubc
  Backbone size w/o insert (bp): 7818
  Total vector size (bp): 8611
  Vector type: Lentiviral
Growth in bacteria
  Bacterial resistance: Ampicillin, 100 μg/mL
  Growth temperature: 37°C
  Growth strain: NEB Stable
  Copy number: Unknown
Gene/Insert
  Gene/Insert name: TagRFP-T with palmitoylation signal at N-terminus (alt name: TagRFP-T-ps)
  Species: Synthetic
  Insert size (bp): 793
  GenBank ID: EU582019.1
  Promoter: Ubc
  Tag / fusion protein: Palmitoylation signal (N terminal on insert)
  Cloning method: Restriction Enzyme; 5′ cloning site AgeI (not destroyed); 3′ cloning site SalI (not destroyed)
  Sequencing primers: 5′ -; 3′ -
Resource information
  A portion of this plasmid was derived from a plasmid made by: Cloned at Robert H. Singer lab (co-author on the paper)
Terms and licenses: Academic/Nonprofit Terms; Industry Terms: Not Available to Industry
How to cite: pHAGE-UBC-TagRFP-T-ps was a gift from Jeffrey Gerst (Addgene plasmid # 178656 ; http://n2t.net/addgene:178656 ; RRID:Addgene_178656)
