[The description below was written by a language model from this plasmid's Addgene catalogue record and pLannotate feature annotations shown in this document.]
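Description:
pHAGE-UBC-TagRFP-T-ps is an HIV-1-based, self-inactivating lentiviral transfer plasmid built on the pHAGE-Ubc backbone for expressing a membrane-anchored red fluorescent protein in mammalian cells. It is propagated in E. coli through a high-copy ColE1/pUC-type origin with ampicillin selection (AmpR, β-lactamase). It also carries an f1 origin, an SV40 origin and remnants of a lac/lacZα cloning region flanked by T3 and T7 promoters. The record lists no mammalian selection marker, so transduced cells would be recognised by their fluorescence.

The viral genome is transcribed in packaging cells from a CMV enhancer/promoter fused to a truncated 5' LTR. This is followed by the Ψ packaging signal with a gag fragment, the Rev response element for Rev-dependent nuclear export, and the cPPT/CTS. The ΔU3 3' LTR inactivates LTR promoter activity after integration, and an SV40 poly(A) signal lies downstream of it. Within the provirus, the human ubiquitin C promoter drives constitutive expression of the roughly 0.8 kb insert, cloned between AgeI and SalI. The insert is TagRFP-T, a red fluorescent protein derived from Entacmaea quadricolor, preceded by a short N-terminal palmitoylation signal that the annotation matches to a GAP43 fragment. Palmitoylation of this leader tethers the fluorophore to the inner face of the plasma membrane. A WPRE after the coding sequence enhances transcript stability and expression.

The stated use is live imaging of the plasma membrane and its fine extensions, such as protrusions and tunneling nanotubes. The associated work concerns intercellular mRNA transfer through membrane nanotube-like structures. The sequenced record (8,618 nt) agrees closely with the catalogued total size of 8,611 bp.
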