Features (pLannotate 1.2.2; 27 found; start..end, strand, type, name):
     15..119     +  promoter       AmpR promoter: bla
    120..980     +  CDS            AmpR: β-lactamase; bla; confers resistance to ampicillin, carbenicillin, and related antibiotics
   1151..1739    +  rep_origin     ori: high-copy-number ColE1/pMB1/pBR322/pUC origin of replication
   1922..2014    +  CDS            lacI (fragment): lac repressor; lacI; The lac repressor binds to the lac operator to inhibit transcription in E. coli. This inhibition can be relieved by adding lactose or isopropyl-β-D-thiogalactopyranoside (IPTG).
   2027..2048    +  protein_bind   CAP binding site: CAP binding activates transcription in the presence of cAMP. E. coli catabolite activator protein
   2063..2093    +  promoter       lac promoter: promoter for the E. coli lac operon
   2101..2117    +  protein_bind   lac operator: The lac repressor binds to the lac operator to inhibit transcription in E. coli. This inhibition can be relieved by adding lactose or isopropyl-β-D-thiogalactopyranoside (IPTG). lac repressor encoded by lacI
   2162..2180    +  promoter       T3 promoter: promoter for bacteriophage T3 RNA polymerase
   2281..2660    +  enhancer       CMV enhancer: human cytomegalovirus immediate early enhancer
   2661..2864    +  promoter       CMV promoter: human cytomegalovirus (CMV) immediate early promoter
   2879..3059    +  LTR            5' LTR (truncated): truncated 5' long terminal repeat (LTR) from HIV-1
   3106..3231    +  misc_feature   HIV-1 Ψ: packaging signal of human immunodeficiency virus type 1
   3215..3578    +  CDS            HIV-1 gag (fragment): gag protein from human immunodeficiency virus 1; gag
   3724..3957    +  misc_feature   RRE: The Rev response element (RRE) of HIV-1 allows for Rev-dependent mRNA export from the nucleus to the cytoplasm.
   4334..4434    +  CDS            Rev (fragment): human immunodeficiency virus 1 (HIV-1) Rev protein; rev; enhances nuclear export of unspliced and incompletely spliced viral mRNAs
   4453..4570    +  misc_feature   cPPT/CTS: central polypurine tract and central termination sequence of HIV-1
   4627..5838    +  promoter       UbC promoter: human ubiquitin C promoter
   5871..5930    +  CDS            gap43 (fragment): NEUM_XENLA - Experimental evidence at transcript level: Swiss-Prot protein existence level 2. This protein is associated with nerve growth. It is a major component of the motile 'growth cones' that form the tips of elongating axons. Plays a role in axonal and dendritic filopodia induction (By similarity). From Xenopus laevis (African clawed frog).
   5928..6659    +  CDS            TagRFP-T: TagRFP-T is a basic (constitutively fluorescent) red fluorescent protein published in 2008, derived from Entacmaea quadricolor. It has low acid sensitivity.
   6669..7257    +  misc_feature   WPRE: woodchuck hepatitis virus posttranscriptional regulatory element
   7274..7342    +  CDS            nef (fragment): NEF_HV1Z2 - Experimental evidence at protein level: Swiss-Prot protein existence level 1. Extracellular Nef protein targets CD4(+) T-lymphocytes for apoptosis by interacting with CXCR4 surface receptors. From Human immunodeficiency virus type 1 group M subtype D (isolate Z2/CDC-Z34) (HIV-1).
   7344..7577    +  LTR            3' LTR (ΔU3): self-inactivating 3' long terminal repeat (LTR) from HIV-1
   7649..7770    +  polyA_signal   SV40 poly(A) signal: SV40 polyadenylation signal
   7810..7945    +  rep_origin     SV40 ori: SV40 origin of replication
   7966..7984    -  promoter       T7 promoter: promoter for bacteriophage T7 RNA polymerase
   7992..8147    +  CDS            lacZα (fragment): LacZα fragment of β-galactosidase; lacZ fragment
   8152..8580    +  rep_origin     f1 ori (sequence partly withheld): f1 bacteriophage origin of replication; arrow indicates direction of (+) strand synthesis
>Addgene plasmid #178656 | pHAGE-UBC-TagRFP-T-ps | addgene full sequence | sequence record 361445 | Addgene NGS Result
TTCGGGGAAATGTGCGCGGAACCCCTATTTGTTTATTTTTCTAAATACATTCAAATATGTATCCGCTCAT
GAGACAATAACCCTGATAAATGCTTCAATAATATTGAAAAAGGAAGAGTATGAGTATTCAACATTTCCGT
GTCGCCCTTATTCCCTTTTTTGCGGCATTTTGCCTTCCTGTTTTTGCTCACCCAGAAACGCTGGTGAAAG
TAAAAGATGCTGAAGATCAGTTGGGTGCACGAGTGGGTTACATCGAACTGGATCTCAACAGCGGTAAGAT
CCTTGAGAGTTTTCGCCCCGAAGAACGTTTTCCAATGATGAGCACTTTTAAAGTTCTGCTATGTGGCGCG
GTATTATCCCGTATTGACGCCGGGCAAGAGCAACTCGGTCGCCGCATACACTATTCTCAGAATGACTTGG
TTGAGTACTCACCAGTCACAGAAAAGCATCTTACGGATGGCATGACAGTAAGAGAATTATGCAGTGCTGC
CATAACCATGAGTGATAACACTGCGGCCAACTTACTTCTGACAACGATCGGAGGACCGAAGGAGCTAACC
GCTTTTTTGCACAACATGGGGGATCATGTAACTCGCCTTGATCGTTGGGAACCGGAGCTGAATGAAGCCA
TACCAAACGACGAGCGTGACACCACGATGCCTGTAGCAATGGCAACAACGTTGCGCAAACTATTAACTGG
CGAACTACTTACTCTAGCTTCCCGGCAACAATTAATAGACTGGATGGAGGCGGATAAAGTTGCAGGACCA
CTTCTGCGCTCGGCCCTTCCGGCTGGCTGGTTTATTGCTGATAAATCTGGAGCCGGTGAGCGTGGGTCTC
GCGGTATCATTGCAGCACTGGGGCCAGATGGTAAGCCCTCCCGTATCGTAGTTATCTACACGACGGGGAG
TCAGGCAACTATGGATGAACGAAATAGACAGATCGCTGAGATAGGTGCCTCACTGATTAAGCATTGGTAA
CTGTCAGACCAAGTTTACTCATATATACTTTAGATTGATTTAAAACTTCATTTTTAATTTAAAAGGATCT
AGGTGAAGATCCTTTTTGATAATCTCATGACCAAAATCCCTTAACGTGAGTTTTCGTTCCACTGAGCGTC
AGACCCCGTAGAAAAGATCAAAGGATCTTCTTGAGATCCTTTTTTTCTGCGCGTAATCTGCTGCTTGCAA
ACAAAAAAACCACCGCTACCAGCGGTGGTTTGTTTGCCGGATCAAGAGCTACCAACTCTTTTTCCGAAGG
TAACTGGCTTCAGCAGAGCGCAGATACCAAATACTGTTCTTCTAGTGTAGCCGTAGTTAGGCCACCACTT
CAAGAACTCTGTAGCACCGCCTACATACCTCGCTCTGCTAATCCTGTTACCAGTGGCTGCTGCCAGTGGC
GATAAGTCGTGTCTTACCGGGTTGGACTCAAGACGATAGTTACCGGATAAGGCGCAGCGGTCGGGCTGAA
CGGGGGGTTCGTGCACACAGCCCAGCTTGGAGCGAACGACCTACACCGAACTGAGATACCTACAGCGTGA
GCTATGAGAAAGCGCCACGCTTCCCGAAGGGAGAAAGGCGGACAGGTATCCGGTAAGCGGCAGGGTCGGA
ACAGGAGAGCGCACGAGGGAGCTTCCAGGGGGAAACGCCTGGTATCTTTATAGTCCTGTCGGGTTTCGCC
ACCTCTGACTTGAGCGTCGATTTTTGTGATGCTCGTCAGGGGGGCGGAGCCTATGGAAAAACGCCAGCAA
CGCGGCCTTTTTACGGTTCCTGGCCTTTTGCTGGCCTTTTGCTCACATGTTCTTTCCTGCGTTATCCCCT
GATTCTGTGGATAACCGTATTACCGCCTTTGAGTGAGCTGATACCGCTCGCCGCAGCCGAACGACCGAGC
GCAGCGAGTCAGTGAGCGAGGAAGCGGAAGAGCGCCCAATACGCAAACCGCCTCTCCCCGCGCGTTGGCC
GATTCATTAATGCAGCTGGCACGACAGGTTTCCCGACTGGAAAGCGGGCAGTGAGCGCAACGCAATTAAT
GTGAGTTAGCTCACTCATTAGGCACCCCAGGCTTTACACTTTATGCTTCCGGCTCGTATGTTGTGTGGAA
TTGTGAGCGGATAACAATTTCACACAGGAAACAGCTATGACCATGATTACGCCAAGCGCGCAATTAACCC
TCACTAAAGGGAACAAAAGCTGGAGCTGCAAGCTTGGCCATTGCATACGTTGTATCCATATCATAATATG
TACATTTATATTGGCTCATGTCCAACATTACCGCCATGTTGACATTGATTATTGACTAGTTATTAATAGT
AATCAATTACGGGGTCATTAGTTCATAGCCCATATATGGAGTTCCGCGTTACATAACTTACGGTAAATGG
CCCGCCTGGCTGACCGCCCAACGACCCCCGCCCATTGACGTCAATAATGACGTATGTTCCCATAGTAACG
CCAATAGGGACTTTCCATTGACGTCAATGGGTGGAGTATTTACGGTAAACTGCCCACTTGGCAGTACATC
AAGTGTATCATATGCCAAGTACGCCCCCTATTGACGTCAATGACGGTAAATGGCCCGCCTGGCATTATGC
CCAGTACATGACCTTATGGGACTTTCCTACTTGGCAGTACATCTACGTATTAGTCATCGCTATTACCATG
GTGATGCGGTTTTGGCAGTACATCAATGGGCGTGGATAGCGGTTTGACTCACGGGGATTTCCAAGTCTCC
ACCCCATTGACGTCAATGGGAGTTTGTTTTGGCACCAAAATCAACGGGACTTTCCAAAATGTCGTAACAA
CTCCGCCCCATTGACGCAAATGGGCGGTAGGCGTGTACGGTGGGAGGTCTATATAAGCAGAGCTCGTTTA
GTGAACCGGGGTCTCTCTGGTTAGACCAGATCTGAGCCTGGGAGCTCTCTGGCTAACTAGGGAACCCACT
GCTTAAGCCTCAATAAAGCTTGCCTTGAGTGCTTCAAGTAGTGTGTGCCCGTCTGTTGTGTGACTCTGGT
AACTAGAGATCCCTCAGACCCTTTTAGTCAGTGTGGAAAATCTCTAGCAGTGGCGCCCGAACAGGGACTT
GAAAGCGAAAGGGAAACCAGAGGAGCTCTCTCGACGCAGGACTCGGCTTGCTGAAGCGCGCACGGCAAGA
GGCGAGGGGCGGCGACTGGTGAGTACGCCAAAAATTTTGACTAGCGGAGGCTAGAAGGAGAGAGATGGGT
GCGAGAGCGTCAGTATTAAGCGGGGGAGAATTAGATCGCGATGGGAAAAAATTCGGTTAAGGCCAGGGGG
AAAGAAAAAATATAAATTAAAACATATAGTATGGGCAAGCAGGGAGCTAGAACGATTCGCAGTTAATCCT
GGCCTGTTAGAAACATCAGAAGGCTGTAGACAAATACTGGGACAGCTACAACCATCCCTTCAGACAGGAT
CAGAAGAACTTAGATCATTATATAATACAGTAGCAACCCTCTATTGTGTGCATCAAAGGATAGAGATAAA
AGACACCAAGGAAGCTTTAGACAAGATAGAGGAAGAGCAAAACAAAAGTAAGACCACCGCACAGCAAGCG
GCCGCTGATCTTCAGACCTGGAGGAGGAGATATGAGGGACAATTGGAGAAGTGAATTATATAAATATAAA
GTAGTAAAAATTGAACCATTAGGAGTAGCACCCACCAAGGCAAAGAGAAGAGTGGTGCAGAGAGAAAAAA
GAGCAGTGGGAATAGGAGCTTTGTTCCTTGGGTTCTTGGGAGCAGCAGGAAGCACTATGGGCGCAGCGTC
AATGACGCTGACGGTACAGGCCAGACAATTATTGTCTGGTATAGTGCAGCAGCAGAACAATTTGCTGAGG
GCTATTGAGGCGCAACAGCATCTGTTGCAACTCACAGTCTGGGGCATCAAGCAGCTCCAGGCAAGAATCC
TGGCTGTGGAAAGATACCTAAAGGATCAACAGCTCCTGGGGATTTGGGGTTGCTCTGGAAAACTCATTTG
CACCACTGCTGTGCCTTGGAATGCTAGTTGGAGTAATAAATCTCTGGAACAGATTTGGAATCACACGACC
TGGATGGAGTGGGACAGAGAAATTAACAATTACACAAGCTTAATACACTCCTTAATTGAAGAATCGCAAA
ACCAGCAAGAAAAGAATGAACAAGAATTATTGGAATTAGATAAATGGGCAAGTTTGTGGAATTGGTTTAA
CATAACAAATTGGCTGTGGTATATAAAATTATTCATAATGATAGTAGGAGGCTTGGTAGGTTTAAGAATA
GTTTTTGCTGTACTTTCTATAGTGAATAGAGTTAGGCAGGGATATTCACCATTATCGTTTCAGACCCACC
TCCCAACCCCGAGGGGACCCGACAGGCCCGAAGGAATAGAAGAAGAAGGTGGAGAGAGAGACAGAGACAG
ATCCATTCGATTAGTGAACGGATCTCGACGGTATCGGTTAACTTTTAAAAGAAAAGGGGGGATTGGGGGG
TACAGTGCAGGGGAAAGAATAGTAGACATAATAGCAACAGACATACAAACTAAAGAATTACAAAAACAAA
TTACAAAAATTCAAAATTTTATCGATCACGAGACTAGCCTCGAGAAGCTTGATTAACCCGTGTCGGCTCC
AGATCTGGCCTCCGCGCCGGGTTTTGGCGCCTCCCGCGGGCGCCCCCCTCCTCACGGCGAGCGCTGCCAC
GTCAGACGAAGGGCGCAGCGAGCGTCCTGATCCTTCCGCCCGGACGCTCAGGACAGCGGCCCGCTGCTCA
TAAGACTCGGCCTTAGAACCCCAGTATCAGCAGAAGGACATTTTAGGACGGGACTTGGGTGACTCTAGGG
CACTGGTTTTCTTTCCAGAGAGCGGAACAGGCGAGGAAAAGTAGTCCCTTCTCGGCGATTCTGCGGAGGG
ATCTCCGTGGGGCGGTGAACGCCGATGATTATATAAGGACGCGCCGGGTGTGGCACAGCTAGTTCCGTCG
CAGCCGGGATTTGGGTCGCGGTTCTTGTTTGTGGATCGCTGTGATCGTCACTTGGTGAGTAGCGGGCTGC
TGGGCTGGCCGGGGCTTTCGTGGCCGCCGGGCCGCTCGGTGGGACGGAAGCGTGTGGAGAGACCGCCAAG
GGCTGTAGTCTGGGTCCGCGAGCAAGGTTGCCCTGAACTGGGGGTTGGGGGGAGCGCAGCAAAATGGCGG
CTGTTCCCGAGTCTTGAATGGAAGACGCTTGTGAGGCGGGCTGTGAGGTCGTTGAAACAAGGTGGGGGGC
ATGGTGGGCGGCAAGAACCCAAGGTCTTGAGGCCTTCGCTAATGCGGGAAAGCTCTTATTCGGGTGAGAT
GGGCTGGGGCACCATCTGGGGACCCTGACGTGAAGTTTGTCACTGACTGGAGAACTCGGTTTGTCGTCTG
TTGCGGGGGCGGCAGTTATGGCGGTGCCGTTGGGCAGTGCACCCGTACCTTTGGGAGCGCGCGCCCTCGT
CGTGTCGTGACGTCACCCGTTCTGTTGGCTTATAATGCAGGGTGGGGCCACCTGCCGGTAGGTGTGCGGT
AGGCTTTTCTCCGTCGCAGGACGCAGGGTTCGGGCCTAGGGTAGGCTCTCCTGAATCGACAGGCGCCGGA
CCTCTGGTGAGGGGAGGGATAAGTGAGGCGTCAGTTTCTTTGGTCGGTTTTATGTACCTATCTTCTTAAG
TAGCTGAAGCTCCGGTTTTGAACTATGCGCTCGGGGTTGGCGAGTGTGTTTTGTGAAGTTTTTTAGGCAC
CTTTTGAAATGTAATCATTTGGGTCAATATGTAATTTTCAGTGTTAGACTAGTAAATTGTCCGCTAAATT
CTGGCCGTTTTTGGCTTTTTTGTTAGACGAAGCTTGGGCTGCAGGTCGAGATCCACCGGTATGCTGTGCT
GTATGAGAAGAACCAAACAGGTTGAAAAGAATGATGAGGACCAAAAGATCGTGAGCAAGGGCGAGGAGCT
GATTAAGGAGAACATGCACATGAAGCTGTACATGGAGGGCACCGTGAACAACCACCACTTCAAGTGCACA
TCCGAGGGCGAAGGCAAGCCCTACGAGGGCACCCAGACCATGAGAATCAAGGTGGTCGAGGGCGGCCCTC
TCCCCTTCGCCTTCGACATCCTGGCTACCAGCTTCATGTACGGCAGCAGAACCTTCATCAACCACACCCA
GGGCATCCCCGACTTCTTTAAGCAGTCCTTCCCTGAGGGCTTCACATGGGAGAGAGTCACCACATACGAA
GACGGGGGCGTGCTGACCGCTACCCAGGACACCAGCCTCCAGGACGGCTGCCTCATCTACAACGTCAAGA
TCAGAGGGGTGAACTTCCCATCCAACGGCCCTGTGATGCAGAAGAAAACACTCGGCTGGGAGGCCAACAC
CGAGATGCTGTACCCCGCTGACGGCGGCCTGGAAGGCAGAACCGACATGGCCCTGAAGCTCGTGGGCGGG
GGCCACCTGATCTGCAACTTCAAGACCACATACAGATCCAAGAAACCCGCTAAGAACCTCAAGATGCCCG
GCGTCTACTATGTGGACCACAGACTGGAAAGAATCAAGGAGGCCGACAAAGAGACCTACGTCGAGCAGCA
CGAGGTGGCTGTGGCCAGATACTGCGACCTCCCTAGCAAACTGGGGCACAAACTTAATGGCATGGACGAG
CTGTACAAGTAAGTCGACAATCAACCTCTGGATTACAAAATTTGTGAAAGATTGACTGGTATTCTTAACT
ATGTTGCTCCTTTTACGCTATGTGGATACGCTGCTTTAATGCCTTTGTATCATGCTATTGCTTCCCGTAT
GGCTTTCATTTTCTCCTCCTTGTATAAATCCTGGTTGCTGTCTCTTTATGAGGAGTTGTGGCCCGTTGTC
AGGCAACGTGGCGTGGTGTGCACTGTGTTTGCTGACGCAACCCCCACTGGTTGGGGCATTGCCACCACCT
GTCAGCTCCTTTCCGGGACTTTCGCTTTCCCCCTCCCTATTGCCACGGCGGAACTCATCGCCGCCTGCCT
TGCCCGCTGCTGGACAGGGGCTCGGCTGTTGGGCACTGACAATTCCGTGGTGTTGTCGGGGAAGCTGACG
TCCTTTCCATGGCTGCTCGCCTGTGTTGCCACCTGGATTCTGCGCGGGACGTCCTTCTGCTACGTCCCTT
CGGCCCTCAATCCAGCGGACCTTCCTTCCCGCGGCCTGCTGCCGGCTCTGCGGCCTCTTCCGCGTCTTCG
CCTTCGCCCTCAGACGAGTCGGATCTCCCTTTGGGCCGCCTCCCCGCCTGGAATTCGAGCTCGGTACCTT
TAAGACCAATGACTTACAAGGCAGCTGTAGATCTTAGCCACTTTTTAAAAGAAAAGGGGGGACTGGAAGG
GCTAATTCACTCCCAACGAAGACAAGATCTGCTTTTTGCTTGTACTGGGTCTCTCTGGTTAGACCAGATC
TGAGCCTGGGAGCTCTCTGGCTAACTAGGGAACCCACTGCTTAAGCCTCAATAAAGCTTGCCTTGAGTGC
TTCAAGTAGTGTGTGCCCGTCTGTTGTGTGACTCTGGTAACTAGAGATCCCTCAGACCCTTTTAGTCAGT
GTGGAAAATCTCTAGCAGTAGTAGTTCATGTCATCTTATTATTCAGTATTTATAACTTGCAAAGAAATGA
ATATCAGAGAGTGAGAGGAACTTGTTTATTGCAGCTTATAATGGTTACAAATAAAGCAATAGCATCACAA
ATTTCACAAATAAAGCATTTTTTTCACTGCATTCTAGTTGTGGTTTGTCCAAACTCATCAATGTATCTTA
TCATGTCTGGCTCTAGCTATCCCGCCCCTAACTCCGCCCATCCCGCCCCTAACTCCGCCCAGTTCCGCCC
ATTCTCCGCCCCATGGCTGACTAATTTTTTTTATTTATGCAGAGGCCGAGGCCGCCTCGGCCTCTGAGCT
ATTCCAGAAGTAGTGAGGAGGCTTTTTTGGAGGCCTAGGGACGTACCCAATTSGCCCTATAGTGAGTCGT
ATTACGCGCGCTCACTGGCCGTCGTTTTACAACGTCGTGACTGGGAAAACCCTGGCGTTACCCAACTTAA
TCGCCTTGCAGCACATCCCCCTTTCGCCAGCTGGCGTAATAGCGAAGAGGCCCGCACCGATCGCCCTTCC
CAACAGTTGCGCAGCCTGAATGGCGAATGGG
[124 nt withheld, positions 8152-8275]
C
[91 nt withheld, positions 8277-8367]
A
[49 nt withheld, positions 8369-8417]
CCTTTGACGTTGGAGTCCACGTTCTTT
[37 nt withheld, positions 8445-8481]
ACCCTATCTCGGTCTATTCTTTTGATTTATAAGGGATTTTGCCGATTTCGGCCTATTGGTTAAAAAATGA
GCTGATTTAACAAAAATTTAACGCGAATTTTAACAAAATATTAACGCTTACAATTTAGGTGGCACTT
